Addgene plasmid #146000: pAc5.1B-EGFP-DmSmaug_1-583-V5His6_C
Purpose: Insect Expression of DmSmaug_1-583
Depositing lab: Elisa Izaurralde. Depositing organization: Max Planck Institute for Developmental Biology.
Backbone
  Vector backbone: Unknown
  Vector type: Insect Expression
Growth in bacteria
  Bacterial resistance: Ampicillin, 100 μg/mL
  Growth temperature: 37°C
  Growth strain: DH5alpha
  Copy number: Low Copy
Gene/Insert
  Gene/Insert name: DmSmaug_1-583
  Species: D. melanogaster (fly)
  Mutation: 5 silent mutations compared to the sequence given by NCBI: NM_079263.2
  Entrez Gene: smg (a.k.a. Dmel_CG5263, CG5263, D69, Dmel\CG5263, SMG, SmG, Smaug, Smg, anon-D69, anonD69)
  Cloning method: Unknown
Terms and licenses: Academic/Nonprofit Terms; Industry Terms: Not Available to Industry
Depositor comments: Plasmids from this collection were made available to the research community and donated after the lab closed. Please note that the sequence provided by the depositing laboratory may be theoretical/predicted or based on Sanger sequencing results. There may be discrepancies between sequencing results obtained by Addgene and the depositor sequence. If an Addgene verified sequence is not available, please contact before placing your order to request that our lab fully sequence the plasmid.
How to cite: pAc5.1B-EGFP-DmSmaug_1-583-V5His6_C was a gift from Elisa Izaurralde (Addgene plasmid # 146000 ; http://n2t.net/addgene:146000 ; RRID:Addgene_146000)
