[The description below was written by a language model from this plasmid's Addgene catalogue record and pLannotate feature annotations shown in this document.]
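Description:
pAc5.1B-EGFP-DmSmaug_1-583-V5His6_C is a 7.8 kb insect expression plasmid for producing a fluorescently tagged N-terminal portion of Drosophila melanogaster Smaug (smg, CG5263). The catalogue lists the backbone as unknown, although the name and the annotated parts point to a pAc5.1-type vector. It is maintained in E. coli through a ColE1/pUC-family origin of replication and an ampicillin resistance gene (β-lactamase) driven by its own bla promoter. The origin is annotated as a high-copy type, whereas the repository entry records the plasmid as low copy. Short fragments annotated as tetracycline resistance and SV40 large T antigen appear to be non-functional backbone remnants. No selectable marker for insect cells is annotated.

The expression cassette is driven by the Drosophila actin 5C (Ac5) promoter, a strong constitutive promoter commonly used in fly cell lines. It directs an open reading frame that begins with EGFP, followed by the Smaug fragment covering residues 1–583, and terminates at an SV40 polyadenylation signal. A V5 epitope is annotated just downstream of the insert, and the name indicates a V5-His6 tag region; the His6 segment is not annotated, and the record does not state whether the tags are translated in frame with the fusion. The insert carries five silent changes relative to the NCBI reference transcript.

Smaug is a translational regulator that binds the 3' UTR of mRNAs such as nanos and represses their translation. This truncation construct is suited to expressing a defined region of the protein in insect cells, where the EGFP tag could support localisation or interaction studies, though the record gives only "insect expression" as its purpose. The sequence is depositor-supplied and may be theoretical.
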