Features (pLannotate 1.2.2; 10 found; start..end, strand, type, name):
     56..2568    +  promoter       Ac5 promoter: Drosophila melanogaster actin 5C promoter
   2588..3304    +  CDS            EGFP: EGFP is a basic (constitutively fluorescent) green fluorescent protein published in 1996, derived from Aequorea victoria. It is reported to be a rapidly-maturing weak dimer with moderate acid sensitivity.
   3329..5077    +  CDS            smg (fragment): SMG_DROME - Experimental evidence at protein level: Swiss-Prot protein existence level 1. Translation regulator that binds to the 3'-UTR of specific mRNAs such as nanos (nos) and prevents their translation. Prevents translation of unlocalized nos in the bulk cytoplasm via the recruitment of cup. From Drosophila melanogaster (Fruit fly).
   5108..5149    +  CDS            V5 tag: epitope tag from simian virus 5
   5249..5383    -  polyA_signal   SV40 poly(A) signal: SV40 polyadenylation signal
   5406..5490    -  CDS            large T antigen (fragment): large T antigen from SV40 (simian virus 40)
   5491..5961    +  CDS            TcR (fragment): tetracycline efflux protein; tet; confers resistance to tetracycline
   6005..6593    -  rep_origin     ori: high-copy-number ColE1/pMB1/pBR322/pUC origin of replication
   6764..7624    -  CDS            AmpR: β-lactamase; bla; confers resistance to ampicillin, carbenicillin, and related antibiotics
   7625..7729    -  promoter       AmpR promoter: bla
>Addgene plasmid #146000 | pAc5.1B-EGFP-DmSmaug_1-583-V5His6_C | depositor full sequence | sequence record 288445 | Full Sequence
CTTCAAGGAATTAATTCTATATTCTAAAAACACAAATGATACTTCTAAAAAAAATCATGAATGGCATCAA
CTCTGAATCAAATCTTTGCAGATGCACCTACTTCTCATTTCCACTGTCACATCATTTTTCCAGATCTCGC
TGCCTGTTATGTGGCCCACAAACCAAGACACGTTTTATGGCCATTAAAGCTGGCTGATCGTCGCCAAACA
CCAAATACATATCAATATGTACATTCGAGAAAGAAGCGATCAAAGAAGCGTCTTCGGGCGAGTAGGAGAA
TGCGGAGGAGAAGGAGAACGAGCTGATCTAGTATCTCTCCACAATCCAATGCCAACTGACCAACTGGCCA
TATTCGGAGCAATTTGAAGCCAATTTCCATCGCCTGGCGATCGCTCCATTCTTGGCTATATGTTTTTCAC
CGTTCCCGGGGCCATTTTCAAAGACTCGTCGGTAAGATAAGATTGTGTCACTCGCTGTCTCTCTTCATTT
GTCGAAGAATGCTGAGGAATTTCGCGATGACGTCGGCGAGTATTTTGAAGAATGAGAATAATTTGTATTT
ATACGAAAATCAGTTAGTGGAATTTTCTACAAAAACATGTTATCTATAGATAATTTTGTTGCAAAATATG
TTGACTATGACAAAGATTGTATGTATATACCTTTAATGTATTCTCATTTTCTTATGTATTTATAATGGCA
ATGATGATACTGATGATATTTTAAGATGATGCCAGACCACAGGCTGATTTCTGCGTCTTTTGCCGAACGC
AGTGCATGTGCGGTTGTTGTTTTTTGGAATAGTTTCAATTTTCGGACTGTCCGCTTTGATTTCAGTTTCT
TGGCTTATTCAAAAAGCAAAGTAAAGCCAAAAAAGCGAGATGGCAATACCAAATGCGGCAAAACGGTAGT
GGAAGGAAAGGGGTGCGGGGCAGCGGAAGGAAGGGTGGGGCGGGGCGTGGCGGGGTCTGTGGCTGGGCGC
GACGTCACCGACGTTGGAGCCACTCCTTTGACCATGTGTGCGTGTGTGTATTATTCGTGTCTCGCCACTC
GCCGGTTGTTTTTTTCTTTTTATCTCGCTCTCTCTAGCGCCATCTCGTACGCATGCTCAACGCACCGCAT
GTTGCCGTGTCCTTTATGCGTCATTTTGGCTCGAAATAGGCAATTATTTAAACAAAGATTAGTCAACGAA
AACGCTAAAATAAATAAGTCTACAATATGGTTACTTATTGCCATGTGTGTGCAGCCAACGATAGCAACAA
AAGCAACAACACAGTGGCTTTCCCTCTTTCACTTTTTGTTTGCAAGCGCGTGCGAGCAAGACGGCACGAC
CGGCAAACGCAATTACGCTGACAAAGAGCAGACGAAGTTTTGGCCGAAAAACATCAAGGCGCCTGATACG
AATGCATTTGCAATAACAATTGCGATATTTAATATTGTTTATGAAGCTGTTTGACTTCAAAACACACAAA
AAAAAAAATAAAACAAATTATTTGAAAGAGAATTAGGAATCGGACAGCTTATCGTTACGGGCTAACAGCA
CACCGAGACGAAATAGCTTACCTGACGTCACAGCCTCTGGAAGAACTGCCGCCAAGCAGAGAGAGAGAGA
AAAAGAGGGAGAGCAGCTTAGACCGCATGTGCTTGTGTGTGAGGCGTCTCTCTCTTCGTCTCCTGTTTGC
GCAAACGCATAGACTGCACTGAGAAAATCGATTACCTATTTTTTATGAATGAATATTTGCACTATTACTA
TTCAAAACTATTAAGATAGCAATCACATTCAATAGCCAAATACTATACCACCTGAGCGATGCAACGAAAT
GATCAATTTGAGCAAAAATGCTGCATATTTAGGACGGCATCATTATAGAAATGCTTCTTGCTGTGTACTT
TTCTCTCGTCTGGCAGCTGTTTCGCCGTTATTGTTAAAACCGGCTTAAGTTAGGTGTGTTTTCTACGACT
AGTGATGCCCCTACTAGAAGATGTGTGTTGCACAAATGTCCCTGAATAACCAATTTGAAGTGCAGATAGC
AGTAAACGTAAGCTAATATGAATATTATTTAACTGTAATGTTTTAATATCGCTGGACATTACTAATAAAC
CCACTATAAACACATGTACATATGTATGTTTTGGCATACAATGAGTAGTTGGGGAAAAAATGTGTAAAAG
CACCGTGACCATCACAGCATAAAGATAACCAGCTGAAGTATCGAATATGAGTAACCCCCAAATTGAATCA
CATGCCGCAACTGATAGGACCCATGGAAGTACACTCTTCATGGCGATATACAAGACACACACAAGCACGA
ACACCCAGTTGCGGAGGAAATTCTCCGTAAATGAAAACCCAATCGGCGAACAATTCATACCCATATATGG
TAAAAGTTTTGAACGCGACTTGAGAGCGGAGAGCATTGCGGCTGATAAGGTTTTAGCGCTAAGCGGGCTT
TATAAAACGGGCTGCGGGACCAGTTTTCATATCACTACCGTTTGAGTTCTTGTGCTGTGTGGATACTCCT
CCCGACACAAAGCCGCTCCATCAGCCAGCAGTCGTCTAATCCAGAGACCCCGGATCGGGGTACCAACATG
GTGAGCAAGGGCGAGGAGCTGTTCACCGGGGTGGTGCCCATCCTGGTCGAGCTGGACGGCGACGTAAACG
GCCACAAGTTCAGCGTGTCCGGCGAGGGCGAGGGCGATGCCACCTACGGCAAGCTGACCCTGAAGTTCAT
CTGCACCACCGGCAAGCTGCCCGTGCCCTGGCCCACCCTCGTGACCACCCTGACCTACGGCGTGCAGTGC
TTCAGCCGCTACCCCGACCACATGAAGCAGCACGACTTCTTCAAGTCCGCCATGCCCGAAGGCTACGTCC
AGGAGCGCACCATCTTCTTCAAGGACGACGGCAACTACAAGACCCGCGCCGAGGTGAAGTTCGAGGGCGA
CACCCTGGTGAACCGCATCGAGCTGAAGGGCATCGACTTCAAGGAGGACGGCAACATCCTGGGGCACAAG
CTGGAGTACAACTACAACAGCCACAACGTCTATATCATGGCCGACAAGCAGAAGAACGGCATCAAGGTGA
ACTTCAAGATCCGCCACAACATCGAGGACGGCAGCGTGCAGCTCGCCGACCACTACCAGCAGAACACCCC
CATCGGCGACGGCCCCGTGCTGCTGCCCGACAACCACTACCTGAGCACCCAGTCCGCCCTGAGCAAAGAC
CCCAACGAGAAGCGCGATCACATGGTCCTGCTGGAGTTCGTGACCGCCGCCGGGATCACTCTCGGCATGG
ACGAGCTGTACAAGCCAAGCTTGAATTCTGCAGATATCATGAAGTACGCAACTGGAACTGACAACGCGAT
GACCTCCGGCATCAGCGGCCAAACCAATAACTCTAACAGTGCATCCAACGAGATGCAGCCAACCACATCA
ACGCCTACTGCAGCCCACAAGGAGGCCACATCAACGGCCACGACGACGGCGACATACGCCAATGGCAATC
CCAATTCTAACGCCAATCCCAGCCAGAGCCAGCCGTCCAATGCGCTGTTTTGCGAGCAGGTGACCACAGT
GACAAATCTCTTCGAGAAGTGGAACGACTGCGAGCGAACCGTCGTGATGTACGCGCTGCTCAAGCGGCTG
CGCTACCCGAGCCTCAAGTTTCTACAGTATTCTATCGACAGCAACCTGACCCAGAACCTGGGCACCTCGC
AGACCAATCTGAGCAGCGTGGTTATTGACATCAATGCCAACAATCCGGTGTACCTGCAGAATCTACTCAA
CGCCTACAAGACGTTCCAGCCATGTGACCTGCTCGACGCCATGTCCTCCTCGTCGTCCGACAAGGACTCG
ATGCCATGCTACGGCAGTGACTTCCAGATCACCACATCGGCGCAGTGTGACGAGCGGAAGCTGTATGCCC
GCAAGGAGGACATTCTGCATGAAGTACTGAACATGCTGCCTCTGCTGAAGCCGGGCAATGAGGAGGCCAA
GCTTATCTACCTGACCCTTATACCAGTTGCCGTCAAGGACACCATGCAGCAAATTGTGCCCACGGAGTTG
GTGCAGCAGATCTTCTCGTACCTACTCATCCATCCAGCTATCACCAGCGAGGACAGACGTTCGCTCAACA
TTTGGCTGCGTCACTTGGAGGATCATATCCAAGCGGCTGCGGCGGGCCTGACAAATCGCAGTTACTTCCT
GCAGCCCTCGCCGCAACTGGTCGCTGGTGGTAGCTCAACAGGCAGTGGTAGCTGTTCCTCTTCGGCGACC
AGCTCTTCGACAGCATCCTGTTCGTCGGTGGCCTCATCCTCGTTGTGCCCCGCAAGCGGCAGCCGTTCCT
CACGCACCAACGACTGGCAAACGATCGCCCCGCCCAGCAAGCAATTGCAAAACAAATTGGCCGGTGATTG
GCGTGGCAATGGAGGCGGCAGCTCCAGCGGGTCGATCAATCCACTCTGTGATAATCTTAATGGTATTACC
CTGAACGAATTAGCTTCTAGTCAGAACAGTCTCGGCCTGTCGCTGGAGGGCAGCTCTTCCCTGGTCAACG
GTGTGGTCGCTGGTGCAGGCTCTATGTTGGGAATCGCTGGTGGCGACGATCATGACACGTCATTTAGCAA
GAATGGCACGGAGATTCTCGATTTTGACCCGGTGACGGCGGACATGGGTGAGGCCTGTAGTCTGGCCAGC
AGTAGCCTTTGTGGACGTAACGGTGGAAATCCTGTTGAGGATCGATCGCAACCTCCGCCGAATCTTCAGC
AGCAATTGCTTCAGCCTCCTCCCTATGCCTCGATCCTTATGGGAAACGTGGGCGATCAGTTTGGAGAGAT
CAACCGGTGGAGCCTGGACAGCAAGATTGCAGCCCTGAAGACGCGGCGCTCTAACAGCCTCACCACGCAA
ACGATCTCTAGCTGTTCCAGCTCGTCTAACTCATCGGTGATCACGGTCAATGACAACTGCTCCAATTCAA
CGGAGAATCTGGCACAGTTTGCCAACAAGCCCCGTAGTTTTTCCTTATCGATTGAGCATCAGCGCGGCGC
CTTGATGAACAGCGGTTCCGATACTCGTCTGGATGAACGCTCGAGTCTAGAGGGCCCGCGGTTCGAAGGT
AAGCCTATCCCTAACCCTCTCCTCGGTCTCGATTCTACGCGTACCGGTCATCATCACCATCACCATTGAG
TTTAAACCCGCTGATCAGCCTCGACTGTGCCTTCTAAGGCCTGAGCTCGCTGATCAGCCTCGATCGAGGA
TCCAGACATGATAAGATACATTGATGAGTTTGGACAAACCACAACTAGAATGCAGTGAAAAAAATGCTTT
ATTTGTGAAATTTGTGATGCTATTGCTTTATTTGTAACCATTATAAGCTGCAATAAACAAGTTAACAACA
ACAATTGCATTCATTTTATGTTTCAGGTTCAGGGGGAGGTGTGGGAGGTTTTTTAAAGCAAGTAAAACCT
CTACAAATGTGGTATGGCTGATTATGATCAGTCGACCGATGCCCTTGAGAGCCTTCAACCCAGTCAGCTC
CTTCCGGTGGGCGCGGGGCATGACTATCGTCGCCGCACTTATGACTGTCTTCTTTATCATGCAACTCGTA
GGACAGGTGCCGGCAGCGCTCTGGGTCATTTTCGGCGAGGACCGCTTTCGCTGGAGCGCGACGATGATCG
GCCTGTCGCTTGCGGTATTCGGAATCTTGCACGCCCTCGCTCAAGCCTTCGTCACTGGTCCCGCCACCAA
ACGTTTCGGCGAGAAGCAGGCCATTATCGCCGGCATGGCGGCCGACGCGCTGGGCTACGTCTTGCTGGCG
TTCGCGACGCGAGGCTGGATGGCCTTCCCCATTATGATTCTTCTCGCTTCCGGCGGCATCGGGATGCCCG
CGTTGCAGGCCATGCTGTCCAGGCAGGTAGATGACGACCATCAGGGACAGCTTCAAGGATCGCTCGCGGC
TCTTACCAGCCAGCAAAAGGCCAGGAACCGTAAAAAGGCCGCGTTGCTGGCGTTTTTCCATAGGCTCCGC
CCCCCTGACGAGCATCACAAAAATCGACGCTCAAGTCAGAGGTGGCGAAACCCGACAGGACTATAAAGAT
ACCAGGCGTTTCCCCCTGGAAGCTCCCTCGTGCGCTCTCCTGTTCCGACCCTGCCGCTTACCGGATACCT
GTCCGCCTTTCTCCCTTCGGGAAGCGTGGCGCTTTCTCAATGCTCACGCTGTAGGTATCTCAGTTCGGTG
TAGGTCGTTCGCTCCAAGCTGGGCTGTGTGCACGAACCCCCCGTTCAGCCCGACCGCTGCGCCTTATCCG
GTAACTATCGTCTTGAGTCCAACCCGGTAAGACACGACTTATCGCCACTGGCAGCAGCCACTGGTAACAG
GATTAGCAGAGCGAGGTATGTAGGCGGTGCTACAGAGTTCTTGAAGTGGTGGCCTAACTACGGCTACACT
AGAAGGACAGTATTTGGTATCTGCGCTCTGCTGAAGCCAGTTACCTTCGGAAAAAGAGTTGGTAGCTCTT
GATCCGGCAAACAAACCACCGCTGGTAGCGGTGGTTTTTTTGTTTGCAAGCAGCAGATTACGCGCAGAAA
AAAAGGATCTCAAGAAGATCCTTTGATCTTTTCTACGGGGTCTGACGCTCAGTGGAACGAAAACTCACGT
TAAGGGATTTTGGTCATGAGATTATCAAAAAGGATCTTCACCTAGATCCTTTTAAATTAAAAATGAAGTT
TTAAATCAATCTAAAGTATATATGAGTAAACTTGGTCTGACAGTTACCAATGCTTAATCAGTGAGGCACC
TATCTCAGCGATCTGTCTATTTCGTTCATCCATAGTTGCCTGACTCCCCGTCGTGTAGATAACTACGATA
CGGGAGGGCTTACCATCTGGCCCCAGTGCTGCAATGATACCGCGAGACCCACGCTCACCGGCTCCAGATT
TATCAGCAATAAACCAGCCAGCCGGAAGGGCCGAGCGCAGAAGTGGTCCTGCAACTTTATCCGCCTCCAT
CCAGTCTATTAATTGTTGCCGGGAAGCTAGAGTAAGTAGTTCGCCAGTTAATAGTTTGCGCAACGTTGTT
GCCATTGCTGCAGGCATCGTGGTGTCACGCTCGTCGTTTGGTATGGCTTCATTCAGCTCCGGTTCCCAAC
GATCAAGGCGAGTTACATGATCCCCCATGTTGTGCAAAAAAGCGGTTAGCTCCTTCGGTCCTCCGATCGT
TGTCAGAAGTAAGTTGGCCGCAGTGTTATCACTCATGGTTATGGCAGCACTGCATAATTCTCTTACTGTC
ATGCCATCCGTAAGATGCTTTTCTGTGACTGGTGAGTACTCAACCAAGTCATTCTGAGAATAGTGTATGC
GGCGACCGAGTTGCTCTTGCCCGGCGTCAACACGGGATAATACCGCGCCACATAGCAGAACTTTAAAAGT
GCTCATCATTGGAAAACGTTCTTCGGGGCGAAAACTCTCAAGGATCTTACCGCTGTTGAGATCCAGTTCG
ATGTAACCCACTCGTGCACCCAACTGATCTTCAGCATCTTTTACTTTCACCAGCGTTTCTGGGTGAGCAA
AAACAGGAAGGCAAAATGCCGCAAAAAAGGGAATAAGGGCGACACGGAAATGTTGAATACTCATACTCTT
CCTTTTTCAATATTATTGAAGCATTTATCAGGGTTATTGTCTCATGAGCGGATACATATTTGAATGTATT
TAGAAAAATAAACAAATAGGGGTTCCGCGCACATTTCCCCGAAAAGTGCCACCTGACGTCTAAGAAACCA
TTATTATCATGACATTAACCTATAAAAATAGGCGTATCACGAGGCCCTTTCGT
